>Addgene plasmid #108481 | pcDNA4-Tet-on-vsv-CenpB 1-166-dCEN Incenp | addgene full sequence | sequence record 208751 | Addgene NGS Result
GACGGATCGGGAGATCTCCCGATCCCCTATGGTGCACTCTCAGTACAATCTGCTCTGATGCCGCATAGTT
AAGCCAGTATCTGCTCCCTGCTTGTGTGTTGGAGGTCGCTGAGTAGTGCGCGAGCAAAATTTAAGCTACA
ACAAGGCAAGGCTTGACCGACAATTGCATGAAGAATCTGCTTAGGGTTAGGCGTTTTGCGCTGCTTCGCG
ATGTACGGGCCAGATATACGCGTTGACATTGATTATTGACTAGTTATTAATAGTAATCAATTACGGGGTC
ATTAGTTCATAGCCCATATATGGAGTTCCGCGTTACATAACTTACGGTAAATGGCCCGCCTGGCTGACCG
CCCAACGACCCCCGCCCATTGACGTCAATAATGACGTATGTTCCCATAGTAACGCCAATAGGGACTTTCC
ATTGACGTCAATGGGTGGAGTATTTACGGTAAACTGCCCACTTGGCAGTACATCAAGTGTATCATATGCC
AAGTACGCCCCCTATTGACGTCAATGACGGTAAATGGCCCGCCTGGCATTATGCCCAGTACATGACCTTA
TGGGACTTTCCTACTTGGCAGTACATCTACGTATTAGTCATCGCTATTACCATGGTGATGCGGTTTTGGC
AGTACATCAATGGGCGTGGATAGCGGTTTGACTCACGGGGATTTCCAAGTCTCCACCCCATTGACGTCAA
TGGGAGTTTGTTTTGGCACCAAAATCAACGGGACTTTCCAAAATGTCGTAACAACTCCGCCCCATTGACG
CAAATGGGCGGTAGGCGTGTACGGTGGGAGGTCTATATAAGCAGAGCTCTCCCTATCAGTGATAGAGATC
TCCCTATCAGTGATAGAGATCGTCGACGAGCTCGTTTAGTGAACCGTCAGATCGCCTGGAGACGCCATCC
ACGCTGTTTTGACCTCCATAGAAGACACCGGGACCGATCCAGCCTCCGGACTCTAGCGTTTAAACTTAAG
CTTGGTACCGGATCCGCCACCATGTACACCGACATCGAGATGAACCGGTTGGGCAAGGAATTCGGCCCCA
AGAGGCGACAGCTGACGTTCCGGGAGAAGTCACGGATCATCCAGGAGGTGGAGGAGAATCCGGACCTGCG
CAAGGGCGAGATCGCGCGGCGCTTCAACATCCCGCCGTCCACGCTGAGCACGATCCTGAAGAACAAGCGC
GCCATCCTGGCGTCGGAGCGCAAGTACGGGGTGGCCTCCACCTGCCGCAAGACCAACAAGCTGTCTCCCT
ACGACAAGCTCGAGGGCTTGCTCATCGCCTGGTTCCAGCAGATCCGCGCCGCCGGCCTGCCGGTCAAGGG
CATCATCCTCAAGGAGAAGGCGCTGCGCATAGCCGAGGAGCTGGGCATGGACGACTTCACCGCCTCCAAC
GGCTGGCTGGACCGCTTCCGCCGGCGCCACGGCGTGGTGTCCTGCAGCGGCGTGGCCCGCGCCCGCGCGC
GAAACGCTGCCCCCCGCACCCCGGCGGCGCCTGCCAGTCCGGCCGCGGTGCCCTCGGAGGGCGGGAGCAC
TGAATTCAGCAAAGAGCCAGAGCTGATGCCCAAAACACCTTCTCAGAAGAACCGACGGAAGAAGAGACGG
ATTTCTTATGTTCAGGATGAAAACAGAGATCCCATCAGGAGAAGGTTATCCCGCAGAAAGTCTCGGAGCA
GCCAGCTGAGCTCCCGACGCCTCCGCAGCAAGGACAGTGTAGAGAAGCTGGCTACAGTGGTCGGGGAGAA
CGGCTCCGTTCTGCGGCGTGTGACCCGTGCTGCGGCTGCAGCTGCCGCGGCTACCATGGCATTGGCTGCA
CCTTCTTCACCCACCCCTGAGTCTCCCACGATGCTGACTAAGAAGCCCGAGGATAACCACACCCAGTGCC
AGCTGGTGCCTGTGGTGGAGATCGGCATCAGTGAGCGCCAGAATGCTGAGCAGCATGTCACCCAGCTCAT
GTCCACCGAGCCTCTGCCCCGCACTCTGTCCCCGACTCCAGCTTCAGCCACAGCTCCAACCTCCCAGGGC
ATCCCGACATCAGATGAGGAATCAACACCTAAGAAGTCGAAGGCCAGGATACTGGAGTCCATCACAGTGA
GCTCCCTGATGGCTACACCCCAGGACCCCAAGGGTCAAGGGGTCGGGACGGGGCGGTCTGCGTCTAAGCT
CAGGATTGCGCAGGTCTCCCCTGGCCCACGGGACTCGCCAGCCTTTCCAGATTCTCCATGGCGGGAGCGG
GTGCTGGCTCCCATCCTGCCGGATAACTTCTCCACGCCCACGGGCTCTCGCACGGACTCTCAATCGGTGC
GGCACAGCCCGATCGCCCCGTCTTCCCCGAGTCCCCGAGTCTTAGCCCAGAAGTACTCTCTGGTGGCCAA
ACAGGAAAGTGTTGTCCGCAGGGCGAGCAGAAGGCTTGCCAAGAAGACTGCCGAAGAGCCAGCTGCCTCT
GGCCGCATCATCTGTCACAGTTACCTGGAGAGGCTCCTGAATGTTGAGGTGCCCCAGAAAGTTGGTTCTG
AGCAGAAGGAACCCCCCGAGGAGGCTGAGCCTGTGGCGGCAGCTGAGCCAGAGGTCCCTGAGAACAACGG
AAATAACTCGTGGCCCCACAATGACACAGAGATCGCCAACAGCACACCCAACCCGAAGCCTGCAGCCAGC
AGCCCGGAAACACCCTCTGCAGGGCAGCAAGAGGCCAAGACGGACCAAGCAGATGGACCCAGAGAGCCAC
CGCAGAGTGCCAGGAGGAAGCGCAGCTACAAGCAGGCCGTGAGTGAGCTGGACGAGGAGCAGCACCTGGA
GGATGAGGAGCTGCAGCCCCCCAGGAGCAAGACCCCTTCCTCACCCTGCCCAGCCAGCAAGGTGGTACGG
CCCCTCCGGACCTTTCTGCACACAGTGCAGAGGAACCAGATGCTCACGACCCCGACCTCAGCCCCACGCA
GCGTCATGAAGTCCTTTATTAAGCGCAACACTCCCCTGCGCATGGACCCCAAGTGCAGCTTCGTCGAGAA
GGAGCGGCAGCGCCTGGAGAATCTGCGGCGGAAGGAGGAGGCCGAGCAGCTGCGCAGGCAGAAGGTGGAG
GAGGACAAGCGGCGGCGGCTGGAGGAGGTGAAGCTGAAGCGTGAGGAACGCCTCCGCAAGGTGCTGCAGG
CCCGCGAGCGGGTGGAGCAGATGAAGGAGGAGAAGAAGAAGCAGATTGAGCAGAAGTTTGCTCAGATCGA
CGAGAAGACTGAGAAGGCCAAGGAGGAGCGGCTGGCAGAGGAGAAGGCCAAGAAAAAGGCGGCGGCCAAG
AAGATGGAGGAGGTGGAAGCACGCAGGAAGCAGGAAGAGGATGCACGTAGGCTCAGGTGGCTGCAGCAGG
AGGAGGAAGAGCGGCGGCACCAAGAGCTGCTGCAGAAGAAGAAGGAAGAGGAGCAGGAGCGGCTGCGGAA
GGCGGCCGAGGCTAAGCGGCTGGCAGAGCAGCGGGAGCAGGAGCGGCGGGAGCAGGAGCGGCGCGAGCAG
GAGCGGCGCGAGCAGGAGCGGCGGGAGCAGGAGCGGCGCGAGCAGGAGCGACAGCTGGCAGAGCAGGAGC
GTCGGCGGGAGCAGGAGCGGCTCCAGGCCGAGAGGGAGCTGCAGGAGCGGGAGAAGGCCCTGCGGCTGCA
GAAGGAGCAGCTGCAGAGGGAACTGGAGGAGAAGAAGAAGAAGGAAGAGCAGCAGCGTCTGGCTGAGCGG
CAGCTGCAGGAGGAGCAAGAGAAGAAAGCCAAGGAGGCAGCAGGGGCCAGCAAGGCCCTGAATGTGACTG
TGGACGTGCAGTCTCCAGCTTGTACCTCATATCAGATGACTCCGCAAGGGCACAGGGCCCCTCCCAAGAT
CAACCCAGATAACTACGGGATGGATCTGAATAGCGACGACTCCACCGATGATGAGGCCCATCCCCGGAAG
CCCATCCCCACCTGGGCCCGAGGCACCCCGCTCAGCCAGGCTATCATTCACCAGTACTACCACCCACCGA
ACCTTCTGGAGCTCTTTGGAACCATTCTCCCACTGGACTTGGAGGATATCTTCAAGAAGAGCAAGCCCCG
CTATCACAAGCGCACCAGCTCTGCTGTCTGGAACTCACCGCCCCTGCAGGGCGCCAGGGTCCCCAGCAGC
CTGGCCTACAGCCTGAAGAAGCACAAGCTTTGACTCGAGTCTAGAGGGCCCGTTTAAACCCGCTGATCAG
CCTCGACTGTGCCTTCTAGTTGCCAGCCATCTGTTGTTTGCCCCTCCCCCGTGCCTTCCTTGACCCTGGA
AGGTGCCACTCCCACTGTCCTTTCCTAATAAAATGAGGAAATTGCATCGCATTGTCTGAGTAGGTGTCAT
TCTATTCTGGGGGGTGGGGTGGGGCAGGACAGCAAGGGGGAGGATTGGGAAGACAATAGCAGGCATGCTG
GGGATGCGGTGGGCTCTATGGCTTCTGAGGCGGAAAGAACCAGCTGGGGCTCTAGGGGGTATCCCC
[124 nt withheld, positions 4477-4600]
C
[91 nt withheld, positions 4602-4692]
A
[49 nt withheld, positions 4694-4742]
CCTTTGACGTTGGAGTCCACGTTCTTT
[37 nt withheld, positions 4770-4806]
ACCCTATCTCGGTCTATTCTTTTGATTTATAAGGGATTTTGCCGATTTCGGCCTATTGGTTAAAAAATGA
GCTGATTTAACAAAAATTTAACGCGAATTAATTCTGTGGAATGTGTGTCAGTTAGGGTGTGGAAAGTCCC
CAGGCTCCCCAGCAGGCAGAAGTATGCAAAGCATGCATCTCAATTAGTCAGCAACCAGGTGTGGAAAGTC
CCCAGGCTCCCCAGCAGGCAGAAGTATGCAAAGCATGCATCTCAATTAGTCAGCAACCATAGTCCCGCCC
CTAACTCCGCCCATCCCGCCCCTAACTCCGCCCAGTTCCGCCCATTCTCCGCCCCATGGCTGACTAATTT
TTTTTATTTATGCAGAGGCCGAGGCCGCCTCTGCCTCTGAGCTATTCCAGAAGTAGTGAGGAGGCTTTTT
TGGAGGCCTAGGCTTTTGCAAAAAGCTCCCGGGAGCTTGTATATCCATTTTCGGATCTGATCAGCACGTG
TTGACAATTAATCATCGGCATAGTATATCGGCATAGTATAATACGACAAGGTGAGGAACTAAACCATGGC
CAAGTTGACCAGTGCCGTTCCGGTGCTCACCGCGCGCGACGTCGCCGGAGCGGTCGAGTTCTGGACCGAC
CGGCTCGGGTTCTCCCGGGACTTCGTGGAGGACGACTTCGCCGGTGTGGTCCGGGACGACGTGACCCTGT
TCATCAGCGCGGTCCAGGACCAGGTGGTGCCGGACAACACCCTGGCCTGGGTGTGGGTGCGCGGCCTGGA
CGAGCTGTACGCCGAGTGGTCGGAGGTCGTGTCCACGAACTTCCGGGACGCCTCCGGGCCGGCCATGACC
GAGATCGGCGAGCAGCCGTGGGGGCGGGAGTTCGCCCTGCGCGACCCGGCCGGCAACTGCGTGCACTTCG
TGGCCGAGGAGCAGGACTGACACGTGCTACGAGATTTCGATTCCACCGCCGCCTTCTATGAAAGGTTGGG
CTTCGGAATCGTTTTCCGGGACGCCGGCTGGATGATCCTCCAGCGCGGGGATCTCATGCTGGAGTTCTTC
GCCCACCCCAACTTGTTTATTGCAGCTTATAATGGTTACAAATAAAGCAATAGCATCACAAATTTCACAA
ATAAAGCATTTTTTTCACTGCATTCTAGTTGTGGTTTGTCCAAACTCATCAATGTATCTTATCATGTCTG
TATACCGTCGACCTCTAGCTAGAGCTTGGCGTAATCATGGTCATAGCTGTTTCCTGTGTGAAATTGTTAT
CCGCTCACAATTCCACACAACATACGAGCCGGAAGCATAAAGTGTAAAGCCTGGGGTGCCTAATGAGTGA
GCTAACTCACATTAATTGCGTTGCGCTCACTGCCCGCTTTCCAGTCGGGAAACCTGTCGTGCCAGCTGCA
TTAATGAATCGGCCAACGCGCGGGGAGAGGCGGTTTGCGTATTGGGCGCTCTTCCGCTTCCTCGCTCACT
GACTCGCTGCGCTCGGTCGTTCGGCTGCGGCGAGCGGTATCAGCTCACTCAAAGGCGGTAATACGGTTAT
CCACAGAATCAGGGGATAACGCAGGAAAGAACATGTGAGCAAAAGGCCAGCAAAAGGCCAGGAACCGTAA
AAAGGCCGCGTTGCTGGCGTTTTTCCATAGGCTCCGCCCCCCTGACGAGCATCACAAAAATCGACGCTCA
AGTCAGAGGTGGCGAAACCCGACAGGACTATAAAGATACCAGGCGTTTCCCCCTGGAAGCTCCCTCGTGC
GCTCTCCTGTTCCGACCCTGCCGCTTACCGGATACCTGTCCGCCTTTCTCCCTTCGGGAAGCGTGGCGCT
TTCTCATAGCTCACGCTGTAGGTATCTCAGTTCGGTGTAGGTCGTTCGCTCCAAGCTGGGCTGTGTGCAC
GAACCCCCCGTTCAGCCCGACCGCTGCGCCTTATCCGGTAACTATCGTCTTGAGTCCAACCCGGTAAGAC
ACGACTTATCGCCACTGGCAGCAGCCACTGGTAACAGGATTAGCAGAGCGAGGTATGTAGGCGGTGCTAC
AGAGTTCTTGAAGTGGTGGCCTAACTACGGCTACACTAGAAGAACAGTATTTGGTATCTGCGCTCTGCTG
AAGCCAGTTACCTTCGGAAAAAGAGTTGGTAGCTCTTGATCCGGCAAACAAACCACCGCTGGTAGCGGTG
GTTTTTTTGTTTGCAAGCAGCAGATTACGCGCAGAAAAAAAGGATCTCAAGAAGATCCTTTGATCTTTTC
TACGGGGTCTGACGCTCAGTGGAACGAAAACTCACGTTAAGGGATTTTGGTCATGAGATTATCAAAAAGG
ATCTTCACCTAGATCCTTTTAAATTAAAAATGAAGTTTTAAATCAATCTAAAGTATATATGAGTAAACTT
GGTCTGACAGTTACCAATGCTTAATCAGTGAGGCACCTATCTCAGCGATCTGTCTATTTCGTTCATCCAT
AGTTGCCTGACTCCCCGTCGTGTAGATAACTACGATACGGGAGGGCTTACCATCTGGCCCCAGTGCTGCA
ATGATACCGCGAGACCCACGCTCACCGGCTCCAGATTTATCAGCAATAAACCAGCCAGCCGGAAGGGCCG
AGCGCAGAAGTGGTCCTGCAACTTTATCCGCCTCCATCCAGTCTATTAATTGTTGCCGGGAAGCTAGAGT
AAGTAGTTCGCCAGTTAATAGTTTGCGCAACGTTGTTGCCATTGCTACAGGCATCGTGGTGTCACGCTCG
TCGTTTGGTATGGCTTCATTCAGCTCCGGTTCCCAACGATCAAGGCGAGTTACATGATCCCCCATGTTGT
GCAAAAAAGCGGTTAGCTCCTTCGGTCCTCCGATCGTTGTCAGAAGTAAGTTGGCCGCAGTGTTATCACT
CATGGTTATGGCAGCACTGCATAATTCTCTTACTGTCATGCCATCCGTAAGATGCTTTTCTGTGACTGGT
GAGTACTCAACCAAGTCATTCTGAGAATAGTGTATGCGGCGACCGAGTTGCTCTTGCCCGGCGTCAATAC
GGGATAATACCGCGCCACATAGCAGAACTTTAAAAGTGCTCATCATTGGAAAACGTTCTTCGGGGCGAAA
ACTCTCAAGGATCTTACCGCTGTTGAGATCCAGTTCGATGTAACCCACTCGTGCACCCAACTGATCTTCA
GCATCTTTTACTTTCACCAGCGTTTCTGGGTGAGCAAAAACAGGAAGGCAAAATGCCGCAAAAAAGGGAA
TAAGGGCGACACGGAAATGTTGAATACTCATACTCTTCCTTTTTCAATATTATTGAAGCATTTATCAGGG
TTATTGTCTCATGAGCGGATACATATTTGAATGTATTTAGAAAAATAAACAAATAGGGGTTCCGCGCACA
TTTCCCCGAAAAGTGCCACCTGACGTC
Features (pLannotate 1.2.2; 23 found; start..end, strand, type, name):
     28..80      -  misc_feature   bom (fragment): basis of mobility region from pBR322
    235..614     +  enhancer       CMV enhancer: human cytomegalovirus immediate early enhancer
    615..818     +  promoter       CMV promoter: human cytomegalovirus (CMV) immediate early promoter
    820..839     +  promoter       PLtetO-1 promoter (fragment): modified phage lambda PL promoter with tet operator sites (Lutz and Bujard, 1997)
    841..860     +  promoter       PLtetO-1 promoter (fragment): modified phage lambda PL promoter with tet operator sites (Lutz and Bujard, 1997)
    868..901     +  promoter       TRE3GV promoter (fragment): 3rd-generation Tet-responsive promoter that can be activated by binding of Tet-On® 3G, optimized for retroviral and lentiviral vectors
   1044..1541    +  CDS            CENPB (fragment): CENPB_HUMAN - Experimental evidence at protein level: Swiss-Prot protein existence level 1. Interacts with centromeric heterochromatin in chromosomes and binds to a specific 17 bp subset of alphoid satellite DNA, called the CENP-B box (PubMed:11726497). May organize arrays of centromere satellite DNA into a higher-order structure which then directs centromere formation and kinetochore assembly in mammalian chromosomes (Probable). From Homo sapiens (Human).
   1542..4154    +  CDS            INCENP (fragment): INCE_HUMAN - Experimental evidence at protein level: Swiss-Prot protein existence level 1. Component of the chromosomal passenger complex (CPC), a complex that acts as a key regulator of mitosis. The CPC complex has essential functions at the centromere in ensuring correct chromosome alignment and segregation and is required for chromatin-induced microtubule stabilization and spindle assembly. Acts as a scaffold regulating CPC localization and activity. The C-terminus associates with AURKB or AURKC, the N-terminus associated with BIRC5/survivin and CDCA8/borealin tethers the CPC to the inner c
   4207..4431    +  polyA_signal   bGH poly(A) signal: bovine growth hormone polyadenylation signal
   4435..4456    +  promoter       SV40 promoter (fragment): SV40 enhancer and early promoter
   4477..4905    +  rep_origin     f1 ori (sequence partly withheld): f1 bacteriophage origin of replication; arrow indicates direction of (+) strand synthesis
   4919..5248    +  promoter       SV40 promoter: SV40 enhancer and early promoter
   5296..5343    +  promoter       EM7 promoter: synthetic bacterial promoter&nbsp
   5362..5736    +  CDS            BleoR: antibiotic-binding protein; Sh ble from Streptoalloteichus hindustanus; confers resistance to bleomycin, phleomycin, and Zeocin™
   5746..5871    +  CDS            ble (fragment): BLE_KLEPN - Experimental evidence at protein level: Swiss-Prot protein existence level 1. Binding protein with a strong affinity to the bleomycin family of antibiotics. Binds to CL990; an antimitotic-antibiotic compound. From Klebsiella pneumoniae.
   5866..5987    +  polyA_signal   SV40 poly(A) signal: SV40 polyadenylation signal
   6060..6076    -  protein_bind   lac operator: The lac repressor binds to the lac operator to inhibit transcription in E. coli. This inhibition can be relieved by adding lactose or isopropyl-β-D-thiogalactopyranoside (IPTG). lac repressor encoded by lacI
   6084..6114    -  promoter       lac promoter: promoter for the E. coli lac operon
   6129..6150    -  protein_bind   CAP binding site: CAP binding activates transcription in the presence of cAMP. E. coli catabolite activator protein
   6163..6255    -  CDS            lacI (fragment): lac repressor; lacI; The lac repressor binds to the lac operator to inhibit transcription in E. coli. This inhibition can be relieved by adding lactose or isopropyl-β-D-thiogalactopyranoside (IPTG).
   6438..7026    -  rep_origin     ori: high-copy-number ColE1/pMB1/pBR322/pUC origin of replication
   7197..8057    -  CDS            AmpR: β-lactamase; bla; confers resistance to ampicillin, carbenicillin, and related antibiotics
   8058..8162    -  promoter       AmpR promoter: bla
