[The description below was written by a language model from this plasmid's Addgene catalogue record and pLannotate feature annotations shown in this document.]
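Description:
pcDNA4-Tet-on-vsv-CenpB 1-166-dCEN Incenp is a mammalian expression plasmid built on the pcDNA4-TO backbone for tetracycline-regulated production of a chimeric human INCENP protein. It is maintained in E. coli through a high-copy ColE1/pUC-type origin with ampicillin resistance (AmpR under its own bla promoter), and also carries an f1 origin. For selection in mammalian cells it contains a Zeocin resistance cassette in which the Sh ble gene (BleoR) sits behind both the SV40 early promoter and the bacterial EM7 promoter and is followed by an SV40 polyadenylation signal.

The expression cassette uses the CMV immediate-early enhancer and promoter. Directly downstream of it, short matches annotated as fragments of tet-responsive promoters correspond to tet operator sites. In this arrangement a Tet repressor supplied by the host cell line blocks transcription until tetracycline or doxycycline is added. The open reading frame joins a CENP-B fragment (residues 1-166 according to the record, the portion that recognises the CENP-B box in alphoid satellite DNA) directly to an INCENP fragment lacking its N-terminal CEN box, and is terminated by the bGH poly(A) signal. An N-terminal VSV epitope tag is recorded in the catalogue entry but is not separately annotated in the feature table.

Because the INCENP N-terminus normally tethers the chromosomal passenger complex to the inner centromere while its C-terminus binds Aurora B, replacing the CEN box with the CENP-B DNA-binding region retargets INCENP, and with it the associated kinase, to centromeric satellite DNA. The stated purpose is inducible expression of this fusion. The associated study concerns how spatial separation of Aurora B from kinetochore substrates allows cells to sense chromosome bi-orientation.
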