Addgene plasmid #108481: pcDNA4-Tet-on-vsv-CenpB 1-166-dCEN Incenp
Purpose: inducible expression of vsv-CenpB-1-166-dCEN-INCENP
Depositing lab: Susanne Lens. Publication: Sensing chromosome bi-orientation by spatial separation of aurora B kinase from kinetochore substrates. Liu D, Vader G, Vromans MJ, Lampson MA, Lens SM. Science. 2009 Mar 6;323(5919):1350-3. doi: 10.1126/science.1167000. Epub 2009 Jan 15. PubMed 19150808.
Backbone
  Vector backbone: pcDNA4-TO
  Backbone size w/o insert (bp): 5100
  Vector type: Mammalian Expression
  Selectable markers: Zeocin
Growth in bacteria
  Bacterial resistance: Ampicillin, 100 μg/mL
  Growth temperature: 37°C
  Growth strain: DH5alpha
  Copy number: High Copy
Gene/Insert
  Gene/Insert name: CenpB-dCEN-INCENP
  Species: H. sapiens (human)
  Insert size (bp): 3126
  Mutation: CEN box replaced by CenpB 1-166
  Entrez Gene: INCENP
  Promoter: CMV
  Tag / fusion protein: VSV (N terminal on insert)
  Cloning method: Restriction Enzyme; 5′ cloning site EcoR1 (unknown if destroyed); 3′ cloning site EcoR1 (unknown if destroyed)
Terms and licenses: Academic/Nonprofit Terms; Industry Terms: Not Available to Industry
How to cite: pcDNA4-Tet-on-vsv-CenpB 1-166-dCEN Incenp was a gift from Susanne Lens (Addgene plasmid # 108481 ; http://n2t.net/addgene:108481 ; RRID:Addgene_108481)
